Addgene plasmid #58344: pcDNA3.1-hNox1
Purpose: expresses human Nox1 in mammalian cells
Depositing lab: Botond Banfi & Karl-Heinz Krause. Depositing organization: University of Geneva. Publication: A mammalian H+ channel generated through alternative splicing of the NADPH oxidase homolog NOH-1. Banfi B, Maturana A, Jaconi S, Arnaudeau S, Laforge T, Sinha B, Ligeti E, Demaurex N, Krause KH. Science. 2000 Jan 7;287(5450):138-42. 8151 PubMed 10615049.
Backbone
  Vector backbone: pcDNA3.1
  Backbone manufacturer: Invitrogen
  Backbone size w/o insert (bp): 5500
  Total vector size (bp): 7200
  Vector type: Mammalian Expression
  Selectable markers: Neomycin (select with G418)
Growth in bacteria
  Bacterial resistance: Ampicillin, 100 μg/mL
  Growth temperature: 37°C
  Growth strain: JM109
  Copy number: High Copy
Gene/Insert
  Gene/Insert name: NADPH oxidase 1 (alt name: Nox1)
  Species: H. sapiens (human)
  Insert size (bp): 1700
  GenBank ID: 27035
  Entrez Gene: NOX1 (a.k.a. GP91-2, MOX1, NOH-1, NOH-1L, NOH1)
  Promoter: CMV
  Cloning method: Restriction Enzyme; 5′ cloning site NheI (not destroyed); 3′ cloning site NotI (not destroyed)
  Sequencing primers: 5′ T7; 3′ n/a
Terms and licenses: Academic/Nonprofit Terms; Industry Terms: Not Available to Industry
How to cite: pcDNA3.1-hNox1 was a gift from Botond Banfi & Karl-Heinz Krause (Addgene plasmid # 58344 ; http://n2t.net/addgene:58344 ; RRID:Addgene_58344)
