[The description below was written by a language model from this plasmid's Addgene catalogue record and pLannotate feature annotations shown in this document.]
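Description:
pcDNA3.1-hNox1 is a mammalian expression plasmid built on the Invitrogen pcDNA3.1 backbone and carrying the human NADPH oxidase 1 (NOX1, also known as MOX1 or NOH-1) coding sequence. The catalogue lists a total size of about 7.2 kb with a roughly 1.7 kb insert, consistent with the 7,094 nt depositor sequence on which the feature table is based. In bacteria it replicates from a high-copy ColE1/pUC-type origin and is selected with ampicillin through the β-lactamase gene and its native promoter. An f1 origin is also present, which permits single-stranded DNA production. Short annotated fragments, including pieces of lac regulatory elements, lacI, ble, bom and an HIV-1 LTR-like stretch just after the CMV promoter, appear to be backbone remnants or partial sequence matches rather than functional parts.

The NOX1 open reading frame was cloned between NheI and NotI sites, both retained, downstream of the human cytomegalovirus immediate early enhancer and promoter and upstream of the bovine growth hormone polyadenylation signal, giving strong constitutive transcription in transfected mammalian cells. A T7 promoter lies between the CMV promoter and the insert; it serves as a sequencing primer site and can drive in vitro transcription. No epitope tag or reporter fusion is annotated, so the protein appears to be expressed untagged. A separate cassette, in which the SV40 early promoter drives the neomycin phosphotransferase gene followed by the SV40 poly(A) signal, allows G418 selection of stable transfectants. The annotated coding length (about 1.7 kb) fits the long, superoxide-generating oxidoreductase form rather than the short splice variant described as a proton channel, although the record does not name the isoform explicitly. The plasmid is intended for expressing human Nox1 in mammalian cells, for example to study its oxidase activity and associated proton conductance.
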