Features (pLannotate 1.2.2; 20 found; start..end, strand, type, name):
     28..80      -  misc_feature   bom (fragment): basis of mobility region from pBR322
    235..614     +  enhancer       CMV enhancer: human cytomegalovirus immediate early enhancer
    615..818     +  promoter       CMV promoter: human cytomegalovirus (CMV) immediate early promoter
    814..847     +  LTR            5' LTR (truncated) (fragment): truncated 5' long terminal repeat (LTR) from HIV-1
    863..881     +  promoter       T7 promoter: promoter for bacteriophage T7 RNA polymerase
    905..2596    +  CDS            NOX1: NOX1_HUMAN - Also known as MOX1, NOH1. Experimental evidence at protein level: Swiss-Prot protein existence level 1. NOH-1S is a voltage-gated proton channel that mediates the H(+) currents of resting phagocytes and other tissues. It participates in the regulation of cellular pH and is blocked by zinc. NOH-1L is a pyridine nucleotide-dependent oxidoreductase that generates superoxide and might conduct H(+) ions as part of its electron transport mechanism, whereas NOH-1S does not contain an electron transport chain. From Homo sapiens (Human).
   2694..2918    +  polyA_signal   bGH poly(A) signal: bovine growth hormone polyadenylation signal
   2922..2943    +  promoter       SV40 promoter (fragment): SV40 enhancer and early promoter
   2964..3392    +  rep_origin     f1 ori (sequence partly withheld): f1 bacteriophage origin of replication; arrow indicates direction of (+) strand synthesis
   3406..3735    +  promoter       SV40 promoter: SV40 enhancer and early promoter
   3802..4593    +  CDS            neo: KKA2_KLEPN - Also known as kan, nptII. Experimental evidence at protein level: Swiss-Prot protein existence level 1. Resistance to kanamycin, neomycin, paromomycin, ribostamycin, butirosin and gentamicin B. From Klebsiella pneumoniae.
   4617..4775    +  CDS            ble (fragment): BLE_KLEPN - Experimental evidence at protein level: Swiss-Prot protein existence level 1. Binding protein with a strong affinity to the bleomycin family of antibiotics. Binds to CL990; an antimitotic-antibiotic compound. From Klebsiella pneumoniae.
   4770..4891    +  polyA_signal   SV40 poly(A) signal: SV40 polyadenylation signal
   4964..4980    -  protein_bind   lac operator: The lac repressor binds to the lac operator to inhibit transcription in E. coli. This inhibition can be relieved by adding lactose or isopropyl-β-D-thiogalactopyranoside (IPTG). lac repressor encoded by lacI
   4988..5018    -  promoter       lac promoter: promoter for the E. coli lac operon
   5033..5054    -  protein_bind   CAP binding site: CAP binding activates transcription in the presence of cAMP. E. coli catabolite activator protein
   5067..5159    -  CDS            lacI (fragment): lac repressor; lacI; The lac repressor binds to the lac operator to inhibit transcription in E. coli. This inhibition can be relieved by adding lactose or isopropyl-β-D-thiogalactopyranoside (IPTG).
   5342..5927    -  rep_origin     ori: high-copy-number ColE1/pMB1/pBR322/pUC origin of replication
   6098..6958    -  CDS            AmpR: β-lactamase; bla; confers resistance to ampicillin, carbenicillin, and related antibiotics
   6959..7063    -  promoter       AmpR promoter: bla
>Addgene plasmid #58344 | pcDNA3.1-hNox1 | depositor full sequence | sequence record 90111 | pcDNA3.1-hNox1 sequence 7094 bps
GACGGATCGGGAGATCTCCCGATCCCCTATGGTGCACTCTCAGTACAATCTGCTCTGATGCCGCATAGTT
AAGCCAGTATCTGCTCCCTGCTTGTGTGTTGGAGGTCGCTGAGTAGTGCGCGAGCAAAATTTAAGCTACA
ACAAGGCAAGGCTTGACCGACAATTGCATGAAGAATCTGCTTAGGGTTAGGCGTTTTGCGCTGCTTCGCG
ATGTACGGGCCAGATATACGCGTTGACATTGATTATTGACTAGTTATTAATAGTAATCAATTACGGGGTC
ATTAGTTCATAGCCCATATATGGAGTTCCGCGTTACATAACTTACGGTAAATGGCCCGCCTGGCTGACCG
CCCAACGACCCCCGCCCATTGACGTCAATAATGACGTATGTTCCCATAGTAACGCCAATAGGGACTTTCC
ATTGACGTCAATGGGTGGAGTATTTACGGTAAACTGCCCACTTGGCAGTACATCAAGTGTATCATATGCC
AAGTACGCCCCCTATTGACGTCAATGACGGTAAATGGCCCGCCTGGCATTATGCCCAGTACATGACCTTA
TGGGACTTTCCTACTTGGCAGTACATCTACGTATTAGTCATCGCTATTACCATGGTGATGCGGTTTTGGC
AGTACATCAATGGGCGTGGATAGCGGTTTGACTCACGGGGATTTCCAAGTCTCCACCCCATTGACGTCAA
TGGGAGTTTGTTTTGGCACCAAAATCAACGGGACTTTCCAAAATGTCGTAACAACTCCGCCCCATTGACG
CAAATGGGCGGTAGGCGTGTACGGTGGGAGGTCTATATAAGCAGAGCTCTCTGGCTAACTAGAGAACCCA
CTGCTTACTGGCTTATCGAAATTAATACGACTCACTATAGGGAGACCCAAGCTGGCTAGCCACCATGGGA
AACTGGGTGGTTAACCACTGGTTTTCAGTTTTGTTTCTGGTTGTTTGGTTAGGGCTGAATGTTTTCCTGT
TTGTGGATGCCTTCCTGAAATATGAGAAGGCCGACAAATACTACTACACAAGAAAAATCCTTGGGTCAAC
ATTGGCCTGTGCCCGAGCGTCTGCTCTCTGCTTGAATTTTAACAGCACGCTGATCCTGCTTCCTGTGTGT
CGCAATCTGCTGTCCTTCCTGAGGGGCACCTGCTCATTTTGCAGCCGCACACTGAGAAAGCAATTGGATC
ACAACCTCACCTTCCACAAGCTGGTGGCCTATATGATCTGCCTACATACAGCTATTCACATCATTGCACA
CCTGTTTAACTTTGACTGCTATAGCAGAAGCCGACAGGCCACAGATGGCTCCCTTGCCTCCATTCTCTCC
AGCCTATCTCATGATGAGAAAAAGGGGGGTTCTTGGCTAAATCCCATCCAGTCCCGAAACACGACAGTGG
AGTATGTGACATTCACCAGCATTGCTGGTCTCACTGGAGTGATCATGACAATAGCCTTGATTCTCATGGT
AACTTCAGCTACTGAGTTCATCCGGAGGAGTTATTTTGAAGTCTTCTGGTATACTCACCACCTTTTTATC
TTCTATATCCTTGGCTTAGGGATTCACGGCATTGGTGGAATTGTCCGGGGTCAAACAGAGGAGAGCATGA
ATGAGAGTCATCCTCGCAAGTGTGCAGAGTCTTTTGAGATGTGGGATGATCGTGACTCTCACTGTAGGCG
CCCTAAGTTTGAAGGGCATCCCCCTGAGTCTTGGAAGTGGATCCTTGCACCGGTCATTCTTTATATCTGT
GAAAGGATCCTCCGGTTTTACCGCTCCCAGCAGAAGGTTGTGATTACCAAGGTTGTTATGCACCCATCCA
AAGTTTTGGAATTGCAGATGAACAAGCGTGGCTTCAGCATGGAAGTGGGGCAGTATATCTTTGTTAATTG
CCCCTCAATCTCTCTCCTGGAATGGCATCCTTTTACTTTGACCTCTGCTCCAGAGGAAGATTTCTTCTCC
ATTCATATCCGAGCAGCAGGGGACTGGACAGAAAATCTCATAAGGGCTTTCGAACAACAATATTCACCAA
TTCCCAGGATTGAAGTGGATGGTCCCTTTGGCACAGCCAGTGAGGATGTTTTCCAGTATGAAGTGGCTGT
GCTGGTTGGAGCAGGAATTGGGGTCACCCCCTTTGCTTCTATCTTGAAATCCATCTGGTACAAATTCCAG
TGTGCAGACCACAACCTCAAAACAAAAAAGATCTATTTCTACTGGATCTGCAGGGAGACAGGTGCCTTTT
CCTGGTTCAACAACCTGTTGACTTCCCTGGAACAGGAGATGGAGGAATTAGGCAAAGTGGGTTTTCTAAA
CTACCGTCTCTTCCTCACCGGATGGGACAGCAATATTGTTGGTCATGCAGCATTAAACTTTGACAAGGCC
ACTGACATCGTGACAGGTCTGAAACAGAAAACCTCCTTTGGGAGACCAATGTGGGACAATGAGTTTTCTA
CAATAGCTACCTCCCACCCCAAGTCTGTAGTGGGAGTTTTCTTATGTGGCCCTCGGACTTTGGCAAAGAG
CCTGCGCAAATGCTGTCACCGATATTCCAGTCTGGATCCTAGAAAGGTTCAATTCTACTTCAACAAAGAA
AATTTTTGAGTTATAGGAATAAGGACGGTAATCTGCAAATCACTAGTGAATTCGCGGCCGCTCGAGTCTA
GAGGGCCCGTTTAAACCCGCTGATCAGCCTCGACTGTGCCTTCTAGTTGCCAGCCATCTGTTGTTTGCCC
CTCCCCCGTGCCTTCCTTGACCCTGGAAGGTGCCACTCCCACTGTCCTTTCCTAATAAAATGAGGAAATT
GCATCGCATTGTCTGAGTAGGTGTCATTCTATTCTGGGGGGTGGGGTGGGGCAGGACAGCAAGGGGGAGG
ATTGGGAAGACAATAGCAGGCATGCTGGGGATGCGGTGGGCTCTATGGCTTCTGAGGCGGAAAGAACCAG
CTGGGGCTCTAGGGGGTATCCCC
[124 nt withheld, positions 2964-3087]
C
[91 nt withheld, positions 3089-3179]
A
[49 nt withheld, positions 3181-3229]
CCTTTGACGTTGGAGTCCACGTTCTTT
[37 nt withheld, positions 3257-3293]
ACCCTATCTCGGTCTATTCTTTTGATTTATAAGGGATTTTGCCGATTTCGGCCTATTGGTTAAAAAATGA
GCTGATTTAACAAAAATTTAACGCGAATTAATTCTGTGGAATGTGTGTCAGTTAGGGTGTGGAAAGTCCC
CAGGCTCCCCAGCAGGCAGAAGTATGCAAAGCATGCATCTCAATTAGTCAGCAACCAGGTGTGGAAAGTC
CCCAGGCTCCCCAGCAGGCAGAAGTATGCAAAGCATGCATCTCAATTAGTCAGCAACCATAGTCCCGCCC
CTAACTCCGCCCATCCCGCCCCTAACTCCGCCCAGTTCCGCCCATTCTCCGCCCCATGGCTGACTAATTT
TTTTTATTTATGCAGAGGCCGAGGCCGCCTCTGCCTCTGAGCTATTCCAGAAGTAGTGAGGAGGCTTTTT
TGGAGGCCTAGGCTTTTGCAAAAAGCTCCCGGGAGCTTGTATATCCATTTTCGGATCTGATCAAGAGACA
GGATGAGGATCGTTTCGCATGATTGAACAAGATGGATTGCACGCAGGTTCTCCGGCCGCTTGGGTGGAGA
GGCTATTCGGCTATGACTGGGCACAACAGACAATCGGCTGCTCTGATGCCGCCGTGTTCCGGCTGTCAGC
GCAGGGGCGCCCGGTTCTTTTTGTCAAGACCGACCTGTCCGGTGCCCTGAATGAACTGCAGGACGAGGCA
GCGCGGCTATCGTGGCTGGCCACGACGGGCGTTCCTTGCGCAGCTGTGCTCGACGTTGTCACTGAAGCGG
GAAGGGACTGGCTGCTATTGGGCGAAGTGCCGGGGCAGGATCTCCTGTCATCTCACCTTGCTCCTGCCGA
GAAAGTATCCATCATGGCTGATGCAATGCGGCGGCTGCATACGCTTGATCCGGCTACCTGCCCATTCGAC
CACCAAGCGAAACATCGCATCGAGCGAGCACGTACTCGGATGGAAGCCGGTCTTGTCGATCAGGATGATC
TGGACGAAGAGCATCAGGGGCTCGCGCCAGCCGAACTGTTCGCCAGGCTCAAGGCGCGCATGCCCGACGG
CGAGGATCTCGTCGTGACCCATGGCGATGCCTGCTTGCCGAATATCATGGTGGAAAATGGCCGCTTTTCT
GGATTCATCGACTGTGGCCGGCTGGGTGTGGCGGACCGCTATCAGGACATAGCGTTGGCTACCCGTGATA
TTGCTGAAGAGCTTGGCGGCGAATGGGCTGACCGCTTCCTCGTGCTTTACGGTATCGCCGCTCCCGATTC
GCAGCGCATCGCCTTCTATCGCCTTCTTGACGAGTTCTTCTGAGCGGGACTCTGGGGTTCGAAATGACCG
ACCAAGCGACGCCCAACCTGCCATCACGAGATTTCGATTCCACCGCCGCCTTCTATGAAAGGTTGGGCTT
CGGAATCGTTTTCCGGGACGCCGGCTGGATGATCCTCCAGCGCGGGGATCTCATGCTGGAGTTCTTCGCC
CACCCCAACTTGTTTATTGCAGCTTATAATGGTTACAAATAAAGCAATAGCATCACAAATTTCACAAATA
AAGCATTTTTTTCACTGCATTCTAGTTGTGGTTTGTCCAAACTCATCAATGTATCTTATCATGTCTGTAT
ACCGTCGACCTCTAGCTAGAGCTTGGCGTAATCATGGTCATAGCTGTTTCCTGTGTGAAATTGTTATCCG
CTCACAATTCCACACAACATACGAGCCGGAAGCATAAAGTGTAAAGCCTGGGGTGCCTAATGAGTGAGCT
AACTCACATTAATTGCGTTGCGCTCACTGCCCGCTTTCCAGTCGGGAAACCTGTCGTGCCAGCTGCATTA
ATGAATCGGCCAACGCGCGGGGAGAGGCGGTTTGCGTATTGGGCGCTCTTCCGCTTCCTCGCTCACTGAC
TCGCTGCGCTCGGTCGTTCGGCTGCGGCGAGCGGTATCAGCTCACTCAAAGGCGGTAATACGGTTATCCA
CAGAATCAGGGGATAACGCAGGAAAGAACATGTGAGCAAAAGGCCAGCAAAAGGCCAGGAACCGTAAAAA
GGCCGCGTTGCTGGCGTTTTTCCATAGGCTCCGCCCCCCTGACGAGCATCACAAAAATCGACGCTCAAGT
CAGAGGTGGCGAAACCCGACAGGACTATAAAGATACCAGGCGTTTCCCCCTGGAAGCTCCCTCGTGCGCT
CTCCTGTTCCGACCCTGCCGCTTACCGGATACCTGTCCGCCTTTCTCCCTTCGGGAAGCGTGGCGCTTTC
TCATAGCTCACGCTGTAGGTATCTCAGTTCGGTGTAGGTCGTTCGCTCCAAGCTGGGCTGTGTGCACGAA
CCCCCCGTTCAGCCCGACCGCTGCGCCTTATCCGGTAACTATCGTCTTGAGTCCAACCCGGTAAGACACG
ACTTATCGCCACTGGCAGCAGCCACTGGTAACAGGATTAGCAGAGCGAGGTATGTAGGCGGTGCTACAGA
GTTCTTGAAGTGGTGGCCTAACTACGGCTACACTAGAAGAACAGTATTTGGTATCTGCGCTCTGCTGAAG
CCAGTTACCTTCGGAAAAAGAGTTGGTAGCTCTTGATCCGGCAAACAAACCACCGCTGGTAGCGGTTTTT
TTGTTTGCAAGCAGCAGATTACGCGCAGAAAAAAAGGATCTCAAGAAGATCCTTTGATCTTTTCTACGGG
GTCTGACGCTCAGTGGAACGAAAACTCACGTTAAGGGATTTTGGTCATGAGATTATCAAAAAGGATCTTC
ACCTAGATCCTTTTAAATTAAAAATGAAGTTTTAAATCAATCTAAAGTATATATGAGTAAACTTGGTCTG
ACAGTTACCAATGCTTAATCAGTGAGGCACCTATCTCAGCGATCTGTCTATTTCGTTCATCCATAGTTGC
CTGACTCCCCGTCGTGTAGATAACTACGATACGGGAGGGCTTACCATCTGGCCCCAGTGCTGCAATGATA
CCGCGAGACCCACGCTCACCGGCTCCAGATTTATCAGCAATAAACCAGCCAGCCGGAAGGGCCGAGCGCA
GAAGTGGTCCTGCAACTTTATCCGCCTCCATCCAGTCTATTAATTGTTGCCGGGAAGCTAGAGTAAGTAG
TTCGCCAGTTAATAGTTTGCGCAACGTTGTTGCCATTGCTACAGGCATCGTGGTGTCACGCTCGTCGTTT
GGTATGGCTTCATTCAGCTCCGGTTCCCAACGATCAAGGCGAGTTACATGATCCCCCATGTTGTGCAAAA
AAGCGGTTAGCTCCTTCGGTCCTCCGATCGTTGTCAGAAGTAAGTTGGCCGCAGTGTTATCACTCATGGT
TATGGCAGCACTGCATAATTCTCTTACTGTCATGCCATCCGTAAGATGCTTTTCTGTGACTGGTGAGTAC
TCAACCAAGTCATTCTGAGAATAGTGTATGCGGCGACCGAGTTGCTCTTGCCCGGCGTCAATACGGGATA
ATACCGCGCCACATAGCAGAACTTTAAAAGTGCTCATCATTGGAAAACGTTCTTCGGGGCGAAAACTCTC
AAGGATCTTACCGCTGTTGAGATCCAGTTCGATGTAACCCACTCGTGCACCCAACTGATCTTCAGCATCT
TTTACTTTCACCAGCGTTTCTGGGTGAGCAAAAACAGGAAGGCAAAATGCCGCAAAAAAGGGAATAAGGG
CGACACGGAAATGTTGAATACTCATACTCTTCCTTTTTCAATATTATTGAAGCATTTATCAGGGTTATTG
TCTCATGAGCGGATACATATTTGAATGTATTTAGAAAAATAAACAAATAGGGGTTCCGCGCACATTTCCC
CGAAAAGTGCCACCTGACGTC
