>Addgene plasmid #58344 | pcDNA3.1-hNox1 | addgene partial sequence | sequence record 93768 | CMV-F 5'-CGCAAATGGGCGGTAGGCGTG-3'
GAGAACCCACTGCTTACTGGCTTATCGAAATTAATACGACTCACTATAGGGAGACCCAAGCTGGCTAGCC
ACCATGGGAAACTGGGTGGTTAACCACTGGTTTTCAGTTTTGTTTCTGGTTGTTTGGTTAGGGCTGAATG
TTTTCCTGTTTGTGGATGCCTTCCTGAAATATGAGAAGGCCGACAAATACTACTACACAAGAAAAATCCT
TGGGTCAACATTGGCCTGTGCCCGAGCGTCTGCTCTCTGCTTGAATTTTAACAGCACGCTGATCCTGCTT
CCTGTGTGTCGCAATCTGCTGTCCTTCCTGAGGGGCACCTGCTCATTTTGCAGCCGCACACTGAGAAAGC
AATTGGATCACAACCTCACCTTCCACAAGCTGGTGGCCTATATGATCTGCCTACATACAGCTATTCACAT
CATTGCACACCTGTTTAACTTTGACTGCTATAGCAGAAGCCGACAGGCCACAGATGGCTCCCTTGCCTCC
ATTCTCTCCAGCCTATCTCATGATGAGAAAAAGGGGGGTTCTTGGCTAAATCCCATCCAGTCCCGAAACA
CGACAGTGGAGTATGTGACATTCACCAGCATTGCTGGTCTCACTGGAGTGATCATGACAATAGCCTTGAT
TCTCATGGTAACTTCAGCTACTGAGTTCATCCGGAGGAGTTATTTTGAAGTCTTCTGGTATACTCACCAC
CTTTTTATCTTCTATATCCTTGGCTTAGGGATTCACGGCATTGGTGGAATTGTCCGGGGTCAAACAGAGG
AGAGCATGAATGAGAGTCATCCTCGCAAGTGTGCAGAGTCTTTTGAGATGTGGGATGATCGTGACTCCCA
CTGTAGGCG
