>Addgene plasmid #58344 | pcDNA3.1-hNox1 | addgene partial sequence | sequence record 93780 | BGH-rev 5'-TAGAAGGCACAGTCGAGG-3'
GACTCGAGCGGCCGCGAATTCACTAGTGATTTGCAGATTACCGTCCTTATTCCTATAACTCAAAAATTTT
CTTTGTTGAAGTAGAATTGAACCTTTCTAGGATCCAGACTGGAATATCGGTGACAGCATTTGCGCAGGCT
CTTTGCCAAAGTCCGAGGGCCACATAAGAAAACTCCCACTACAGACTTGGGGTGGGAGGTAGCTATTGTA
GAAAACTCATTGTCCCACATTGGTCTCCCAAAGGAGGTTTTCTGTTTCAGACCTGTCACGATGTCAGTGG
CCTTGTCAAAGTTTAATGCTGCATGACCAACAATATTGCTGTCCCATCCGGTGAGGAAGAGACGGTAGTT
TAGAAAACCCACTTTGCCTAATTCCTCCATCTCCTGTTCCAGGGAAGTCAACAGGTTGTTGAACCAGGAA
AAGGCACCTGTCTCCCTGCAGATCCAGTAGAAATAGATCTTTTTTGTTTTGAGGTTGTGGTCTGCACACT
GGAATTTGTACCAGATGGATTTCAAGATAGAAGCAAAGGGGGTGACCCCAATTCCTGCTCCAACCAGCAC
AGCCACTTCATACTGGAAAACATCCTCACTGGCTGTGCCAAAGGGACCATCCACTTCAATCCTGGGAATT
GGTGAATATTGTTGTTCGAAAGCCCTTATGAGATTTTCTGTCCAGTCCCCTGCTGCTCGGATATG
