>Addgene plasmid #58344 | pcDNA3.1-hNox1 | addgene partial sequence | sequence record 93788 | SV40pro-F 5'-TATTTATGCAGAGGCCGAGG-3'
GTTTTGCAAAAAGCTCCCGGGAGCTTGTATATCCATTTTCGGATCTGATCAAGAGACAGGATGAGGATCG
TTTCGCATGATTGAACAAGATGGATTGCACGCAGGTTCTCCGGCCGCTTGGGTGGAGAGGCTATTCGGCT
ATGACTGGGCACAACAGACAATCGGCTGCTCTGATGCCGCCGTGTTCCGGCTGTCAGCGCAGGGGCGCCC
GGTTCTTTTTGTCAAGACCGACCTGTCCGGTGCCCTGAATGAACTGCAGGACGAGGCAGCGCGGCTATCG
TGGCTGGCCACGACGGGCGTTCCTTGCGCAGCTGTGCTCGACGTTGTCACTGAAGCGGGAAGGGACTGGC
TGCTATTGGGCGAAGTGCCGGGGCAGGATCTCCTGTCATCTCACCTTGCTCCTGCCGAGAAAGTATCCAT
CATGGCTGATGCAATGCGGCGGCTGCATACGCTTGATCCGGCTACCTGCCCATTCGACCACCAAGCGAAA
CATCGCATCGAGCGAGCACGTACTCGGATGGAAGCCGGTCTTGTCGATCAGGATGATCTGGACGAAGAGC
ATCAGGGGCTCGCGCCAGCCGAACTGTTCGCCAGGCTCAAGGCGCGCATGCCCGACGGCGAGGATCTCGT
CGTGACCCATGGCGATGCCTGCTTGCCGAATATCATGGTGGAAAATGGCCGCTTTTCTGGATTCATCGAC
TGTGGCCGGCTGGGTGTGGCGGACCGCTATCAGGACATAGCGTTGGCTACCCGTGATATTGCTG
